Addgene plasmid #44479: pCFJ1259
Depositing lab: Erik Jorgensen. Depositing organization: University of Utah. Publication: Random and targeted transgene insertion in Caenorhabditis elegans using a modified Mos1 transposon. Frokjaer-Jensen C, Davis MW, Sarov M, Taylor J, Flibotte S, LaBella M, Pozniakovsky A, Moerman DG, Jorgensen EM. Nat Methods. 2014 May;11(5):529-34. doi: 10.1038/nmeth.2889. Epub 2014 Mar 16. PubMed 24820376.
Backbone
  Vector backbone: pDESTR4-R3
  Backbone manufacturer: Invitrogen
  Backbone size w/o insert (bp): 4070
  Vector type: Gateway Destination vector
Growth in bacteria
  Bacterial resistance: Chloramphenicol and Ampicillin, 25 & 100 μg/mL
  Growth temperature: 37°C
  Growth strain: DB3.1
  Copy number: High Copy
Gene/Insert
  Gene/Insert name: Minimal Mos1, peel-1, [4-3] Gateway
  Species: D. melanogaster (fly), C. elegans (nematode)
  Insert size (bp): 2597
  Cloning method: Gateway Cloning
  Sequencing primers: 5′ M13rev; 3′ M13-fwd20
Terms and licenses: Academic/Nonprofit Terms; Industry Terms: Not Available to Industry
How to cite: pCFJ1259 was a gift from Erik Jorgensen (Addgene plasmid # 44479 ; http://n2t.net/addgene:44479 ; RRID:Addgene_44479)
