[The description below was written by a language model from this plasmid's Addgene catalogue record and pLannotate feature annotations shown in this document.]
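Description:
pCFJ1259 is a Gateway destination vector built on the Invitrogen pDESTR4-R3 backbone. It is designed for assembling transgenes inside a minimal Mos1 transposon for insertion into the Caenorhabditis elegans genome. It is a high-copy plasmid with a ColE1/pUC-type origin and an ampicillin resistance gene (AmpR with its own promoter). The unrecombined Gateway cassette adds chloramphenicol resistance (CmR) and the ccdB gyrase toxin, so the empty vector must be grown in a ccdB-tolerant strain; the record lists DB3.1.

The insert is recorded as "Minimal Mos1, peel-1, [4-3] Gateway", with parts from Drosophila and C. elegans. In the feature table, the CmR/ccdB cassette is bounded by an attR3 site and a site annotated as attR1 overlapping an attB4 core, which fits the attR4-attR3 arrangement expected for this backbone. An LR reaction therefore replaces the counter-selectable cassette with fragments from [4-3]-compatible entry clones. Short fragments matching the Mos1 (mariner) transposase region lie on either side of the cassette, consistent with retained transposon ends that place the recombined cargo inside the mobile element. No intact transposase is annotated, so it would presumably be supplied in trans.

Outside these ends, the table shows an hsp-16.1 fragment and a tbb-2 terminator. These probably belong to a heat-shock-driven peel-1 cassette, although the peel-1 coding sequence itself is not annotated. PEEL-1 is a C. elegans toxin, and here it most plausibly serves as negative selection against animals that keep the plasmid as an extrachromosomal array, though the record does not state this. The associated publication describes random and targeted transgene insertion in C. elegans with a modified Mos1 transposon.
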