Features (pLannotate 1.2.2; 22 found; start..end, strand, type, name):
     26..349     -  terminator     tbb-2 terminator: tbb-2; transcription terminator for the C. elegans tubulin beta-2 gene
    898..915     +  promoter       T7 promoter (fragment): promoter for bacteriophage T7 RNA polymerase
   1309..1359    +  CDS            hsp-16.1 (fragment): HSP11_CAEEL - Also known as hsp16-1b. Experimental evidence at transcript level: Swiss-Prot protein existence level 2. From Caenorhabditis elegans.
   1357..1381    +  misc_feature   MCS (fragment): pUC18/19 multiple cloning site
   1402..1435    -  CDS            lacZα (fragment): LacZα fragment of β-galactosidase; lacZ fragment
   1547..1762    -  CDS            mariner\T (fragment): MOS1T_DROMA - Experimental evidence at protein level: Swiss-Prot protein existence level 1. Mediates transposition of transposon Mos1 by a 'cut and paste' mechanism. Transposases are sequence-specific nucleases and strand transferases that catalyze transposition through an ordered series of events: sequence-specific binding of transposase to the terminal inverted repeats (IR) present at each end of the transposon, pairing of the transposon IRs in a paired-end complex (PEC), cleavage of one or both DNA strands at each transposon end, capture of target DNA, and strand transfer to insert the tran
   2310..2331    -  CDS            lacZα (fragment): LacZα fragment of β-galactosidase; lacZ fragment
   2335..2458    +  protein_bind   attR3: mutant version of attR; recombination site for the Gateway® LR reaction LR Clonase™
   2483..2513    +  promoter       lac UV5 promoter: E. coli lac promoter with an "up" mutation
   2537..2566    +  promoter       cat promoter (fragment): promoter of the E. coli cat gene encoding chloramphenicol acetyltransferase
   2567..3226    +  CDS            CmR: chloramphenicol acetyltransferase; cat; confers resistance to chloramphenicol
   3405..3563    +  CDS            ccdA (fragment): CCDA_ECO57 - Also known as H, letA. Experimental evidence at protein level: Swiss-Prot protein existence level 1. Antitoxin component of a type II toxin-antitoxin (TA) system which inhibits the post-segregational killing (PSK) of plasmid-free cells, also referred to as a plasmid addiction system. Binds to and blocks the activity of CcdB; will also remove bound CcdB protein from the CcdB-GyrA complex by forming a CcdA-CcdB complex, a process termed rejuvenation. Functions as a transcriptional corepressor for the ccdAB operon, repression also requires CcdB (By similarity). From Escherichia coli
   3568..3873    +  CDS            ccdB: CcdB, a bacterial toxin that poisons DNA gyrase; ccdB; Plasmids containing the ccdB gene cannot be propagated in standard E. coli strains.
   3914..4033    -  protein_bind   attR1: mutant version of attR; recombination site for the Gateway® LR reaction LR Clonase™
   4017..4037    -  protein_bind   attB4: mutant version of attB; core recombination site for the Gateway® BP reaction BP Clonase™
   4070..4159    -  CDS            mariner\T (fragment): MOS1T_DROMA - Experimental evidence at protein level: Swiss-Prot protein existence level 1. Mediates transposition of transposon Mos1 by a 'cut and paste' mechanism. Transposases are sequence-specific nucleases and strand transferases that catalyze transposition through an ordered series of events: sequence-specific binding of transposase to the terminal inverted repeats (IR) present at each end of the transposon, pairing of the transposon IRs in a paired-end complex (PEC), cleavage of one or both DNA strands at each transposon end, capture of target DNA, and strand transfer to insert the tran
   4482..5070    -  rep_origin     ori: high-copy-number ColE1/pMB1/pBR322/pUC origin of replication
   5241..6101    -  CDS            AmpR: β-lactamase; bla; confers resistance to ampicillin, carbenicillin, and related antibiotics
   6102..6206    -  promoter       AmpR promoter: bla
   6301..6336    +  CDS            rop (fragment): Rop protein, which maintains plasmids at low copy number; rop
   6438..6537    +  misc_feature   bom (fragment): basis of mobility region from pBR322
   6543..22      -  CDS            lacZα (fragment) (across the origin): LacZα fragment of β-galactosidase; lacZ fragment
>Addgene plasmid #44479 | pCFJ1259 | depositor full sequence | sequence record 60711 | pCFJ1259 sequence 6589 bps
CCTCTTCGCTATTACGCCAGCTTGAGACTTTTTTCTTGGCGGCACAATAAAGTTTCCTCTTTTTGTTGGG
TCACTCAACGAACACAATACAAATATTTGAGCGCTCGCATTTTTCTCAACCTTTCGGGTTTAAAGCACTT
CAAAATGGAATTGAAGAGAGATTGTGAAAGTACATCAGACAGAATCACATTTTGATAGCATTCACTTCAC
TCAGATGCAAACTTTTCAGTGACTATAAAAAGTCATAAAATAATAACATTAAAAAAGCAAATAAATTAGC
GAGAGAATTTTTTGACAAAAAGAAAGAAGAGTGATAGAGAAGAAGGGAATGCTTGAAAGGATTTTGCATT
TATCTCATGGATTTTCAACACTTGGATCAATATGAGCAGTTGAGTTGAGACAATTAAATCGTACAGCAGC
GCACAAAGTTGGTCTCAGGCCAGCTGTTTGAACTAATTCCATCAACGGATGGATCGCACCACGAGACTCA
TAATAATTCAGCAGCAAGGAGAACAGTGCAGAGTTCAATGATAAGAGCATATTCTGGCATGGGTCAATGT
AAAGGACATGGGCGAAAATCTGTGCAAGAAATATCAAGCCAATCAAACCCTTGCAAACAAGAAGCAGGAT
AGTTTTTGACGAGACAGAAAATCTTCCTTGCTTAATTTCAAATGGGCTAAAAAAAATTAACCACAATGAA
GCAATTGATCCAATAAGAGCAATAACATGCGCAAACCGATTTACCCATACATTTTCAGGCAGATCAAGAT
ACATGTAGATTTTGAAAATCTTTACAAGAGCAAGTAAAAATCCGACTATGATGTTCCACAAAAATATGAA
AATCATCGAAAATTTTAAGTTTTGGAAATCAAAGCGCATATTTTTTCTACCGGTACCAATACGACTCACT
ATAGGGCACCCGGGTGTACAGCGGCCGCGAATCGATAGGATCCGATGAGGATTTTCGAAGTTTTTTAGAT
GCACTAGAACAAAGCGTGTTGGCTTCCTCTGAGCCCGCTTTCCTTATATACCCGCATTCTGCAGCCTTAC
AGAATGTTCTAGAAGGTCCTAGATGCATTCGTTTGAAAATACTCCCGGTGGGTGCAAAGAGACGCAGACG
GAAAATGTATCTGGGTCTCTTTATTGTGTACACTACTTTTCCATGTACCGAATGTGAGTCGCCCTCCTTT
TGCAACAAGCAGCTCGAATGTTCTAGAAAAAGGTGGAAAATAGTATAAATACCGTTGAAAATAAATACCG
AACAACATTTGCTCTAATTGTGAAATTAGAAATCTTCAAACTATAATCATGTCACTTTACCACTATTTCC
GTCCAGCTCAACGTTCCGTTTTTGGTGATCCTCTAGAGTCGACCTGCAGGCCGGGCTACGTAATACGACT
CTGCTGCAAGGCGATTAAGTTGGGTAACGCCAGGGGGGTACCAGAGCTCACCTAGGTATCTAGATATCAG
GTGTACAAGTATGAAATGTCGTTTTTTTTAAATCAAAAAACACGTTAAATTTTGTGGAAAAAGAAAAAAT
CATTTATTCAAAGTATTTGCCGTCGCTAGCTACACATTTTTCCCATCTCTCGGGCAATTTGTGGATTCCA
CGCCAGTAGAACTCATCGTCTTTTGCGGCGAACCATTCATCGAGCCATTTTTTCACACTTTCGTAAGAAT
CGAAGCGCTGCTCAGCGAGTGCGTGTCCCATCGAAGCGAATAGGTGGTAATCGGATGGGGCCAGGTCTGG
TGAGTAAGCCGCAGATCCGGCACCCGGGGTGAATCCCAAAAACGAATGCGTTTTGGTGGAGTGATTGATT
CGAATCGAAGAAGAAAAAGAAGAAGACGTGGAATAGAGAGCTCACTCTTAACCGAGCAGCACACACCGAC
AGAAAAAAAAATGAAATGAATGAGGGTCTTCTTCTTCTTCTTCTTCGAATGATTGACAGAAATGGGAAAA
AGAGGAAGATTGAGAAGGGAAAAAGGAAGGAGAAAAGAAGCAGAAGAAGACGTCAGAGAGGAGAGGAACG
AGCGGAAAAGCAGCGGGCGCAAGTCATAGAAGTAGCAGAGCTGGGGAGAAGAAGACACTATCCAAGAAAG
GAATGACGAGAGAGTATGCAAAGGGGTATAGGGTGCAGACAGAATAGGAACAGAATAACAGATGATGAGC
CAAGAAGAGTTGAAAAGGGCGATGAATTTGTCATGTAACTTAATTTGGGTCAATTTGAGCATGATGAATT
GAAATCATCCCTTGTTGGGAGTTAATAACCGGTTTGTTATCAGAAACCCTGTAATAGAAGGGCGTGCCAT
GTAAAACGACGGCCAGTGAATTATCAACTATGTATAATAAAGTTGAACGAGAAACGTAAAATGATATAAA
TATCAATATATTAAATTAGATTTTGCATAAAAAACAGACTACATAATACTGTAAAACACAACATATCCAG
TCACTATGGCGGCCGCATTAGGCACCCCAGGCTTTACACTTTATGCTTCCGGCTCGTATAATGTGTGGAT
TTTGAGTTAGGATCCGTCGAGATTTTCAGGAGCTAAGGAAGCTAAAATGGAGAAAAAAATCACTGGATAT
ACCACCGTTGATATATCCCAATGGCATCGTAAAGAACATTTTGAGGCATTTCAGTCAGTTGCTCAATGTA
CCTATAACCAGACCGTTCAGCTGGATATTACGGCCTTTTTAAAGACCGTAAAGAAAAATAAGCACAAGTT
TTATCCGGCCTTTATTCACATTCTTGCCCGCCTGATGAATGCTCATCCGGAATTCCGTATGGCAATGAAA
GACGGTGAGCTGGTGATATGGGATAGTGTTCACCCTTGTTACACCGTTTTCCATGAGCAAACTGAAACGT
TTTCATCGCTCTGGAGTGAATACCACGACGATTTCCGGCAGTTTCTACACATATATTCGCAAGATGTGGC
GTGTTACGGTGAAAACCTGGCCTATTTCCCTAAAGGGTTTATTGAGAATATGTTTTTCGTCTCAGCCAAT
CCCTGGGTGAGTTTCACCAGTTTTGATTTAAACGTGGCCAATATGGACAACTTCTTCGCCCCCGTTTTCA
CCATGGGCAAATATTATACGCAAGGCGACAAGGTGCTGATGCCGCTGGCGATTCAGGTTCATCATGCCGT
TTGTGATGGCTTCCATGTCGGCAGAATGCTTAATGAATTACAACAGTACTGCGATGAGTGGCAGGGCGGG
GCGTAATCTAGAGGATCCGGCTTACTAAAAGCCAGATAACAGTATGCGTATTTGCGCGCTGATTTTTGCG
GTATAAGAATATATACTGATATGTATACCCGAAGTATGTCAAAAAGAGGTATGCTATGAAGCAGCGTATT
ACAGTGACAGTTGACAGCGACAGCTATCAGTTGCTCAAGGCATATATGATGTCAATATCTCCGGTTCGGT
AAGCACAACCATGCAGAATGAAGCCCGTCGTCTGCGTGCCGAACGCTGGAAAGCGGAAAATCAGGAAGGG
ATGGCTGAGGTCGCCCGGTTTATTGAAATGAACGGCTCTTTTGCCGACGAGAACAGGGGCTGGTGAAATG
CAGTTTAAGGTTTACACCTATAAAAGAGAGAGCCGTTATCGTCTGTTTGTGGATGTACAGAGTGATATTA
TTGACACGCCCGGGCGACGGATGGTGATCCCCCTGGCCAGTGCACGTCTGCTGTCAGATAAAGTCCCCCG
TGAACTTTACCCGGTGGTGCATATCGGGGATGAAAGCTGGCGCATGATGACCACCGATATGGCCAGTGTG
CCGGTCTCCGTTATCGGGGAAGAAGTGGCTGATCTCAGCCACCGCGAAAATGACATCAAAAACGCCATTA
ACCTGATGTTCTGGGGAATATAAATGTCAGGCTCCCTTATACACAGCCAGTCTGCAGGTCGACCATAGTG
ACTGGATATGTTGTGTTTTACAGTATTATGTAGTCTGTTTTTTATGCAAAATCTAATTTAATATATTGAT
ATTTATATCATTTTACGTTTCTCGTTCAACTTTTCTATACAAAGTTGATAGCTTGGCGTAATCATGGTCA
TAGCTGTTTCCTGGATCCGGCCGCAGCTGTTTTCTTCAAATGAAAACAGAAAATTAATACTGTCCGCGTT
TGCTCTTTATTCGGCACGAAACTCGACATGTTGACTGCACTGAGAGTAAACAATTATGACGCTCAATTCG
CGCCAAACTATGGTGGTTCGACAGTCAAGGTTGACACTTCACAAGGTCAAAGTTTTATGACAATCGATAA
ATATTTACGTTTGCGAGACATCTATATGTTCGAAACGACATTTCATACTTGTACACCTGATAGAATTCCT
CGAGACGTACGGTGCGGTATCAGCTCACTCAAAGGCGGTAATACGGTTATCCACAGAATCAGGGGATAAC
GCAGGAAAGAACATGTGAGCAAAAGGCCAGCAAAAGACCAGGAACCGTAAAAAGGCCGCGTTGCTGGCGT
TTTTCCATAGGCTCCGCCCCCCTGACGAGCATCACAAAAATCGACGCTCAAGTCAGAGGTGGCGAAACCC
GACAGGACTATAAAGATACCAGGCGTTTCCCCCTGGAAGCTCCCTCGTGCGCTCTCCTGTTCCGACCCTG
CCGCTTACCGGATACCTGTCCGCCTTTCTCCCTTCGGGAAGCGTGGCGCTTTCTCATAGCTCACGCTGTA
GGTATCTCAGTTCGGTGTAGGTCGTTCGCTCCAAGCTGGGCTGTGTGCACGAACCCCCCGTTCAGCCCGA
CCGCTGCGCCTTATCCGGTAACTATCGTCTTGAGTCCAACCCGGTAAGACACGACTTATCGCCACTGGCA
GCAGCCACTGGTAACAGGATTAGCAGAGCGAGGTATGTAGGCGGTGCTACAGAGTTCTTGAAGTGGTGGC
CTAACTACGGCTACACTAGAAGGACAGTATTTGGTATCTGCGCTCTGCTGAAGCCAGTTACCTTCGGAAA
AAGAGTTGGTAGCTCTTGATCCGGCAAACAAACCACCGCTGGTAGCGGTGGTTTTTTTGTTTGCAAGCAG
CAGATTACGCGCAGAAAAAAAGGATCTCAAGAAGATCCTTTGATCTTTTCTACGGGGTCTGACGCTCAGT
GGAACGAAAACTCACGTTAAGGGATTTTGGTCATGAGATTATCAAAAAGGATCTTCACCTAGATCCTTTT
AAATTAAAAATGAAGTTTTAAATCAATCTAAAGTATATATGAGTAAACTTGGTCTGACAGTTACCAATGC
TTAATCAGTGAGGCACCTATCTCAGCGATCTGTCTATTTCGTTCATCCATAGTTGCCTGACTCCCCGTCG
TGTAGATAACTACGATACGGGAGGGCTTACCATCTGGCCCCAGTGCTGCAATGATACCGCGAGACCCACG
CTCACCGGCTCCAGATTTATCAGCAATAAACCAGCCAGCCGGAAGGGCCGAGCGCAGAAGTGGTCCTGCA
ACTTTATCCGCCTCCATCCAGTCTATTAATTGTTGCCGGGAAGCTAGAGTAAGTAGTTCGCCAGTTAATA
GTTTGCGCAACGTTGTTGCCATTGCTACAGGCATCGTGGTGTCACGCTCGTCGTTTGGTATGGCTTCATT
CAGCTCCGGTTCCCAACGATCAAGGCGAGTTACATGATCCCCCATGTTGTGCAAAAAAGCGGTTAGCTCC
TTCGGTCCTCCGATCGTTGTCAGAAGTAAGTTGGCCGCAGTGTTATCACTCATGGTTATGGCAGCACTGC
ATAATTCTCTTACTGTCATGCCATCCGTAAGATGCTTTTCTGTGACTGGTGAGTACTCAACCAAGTCATT
CTGAGAATAGTGTATGCGGCGACCGAGTTGCTCTTGCCCGGCGTCAATACGGGATAATACCGCGCCACAT
AGCAGAACTTTAAAAGTGCTCATCATTGGAAAACGTTCTTCGGGGCGAAAACTCTCAAGGATCTTACCGC
TGTTGAGATCCAGTTCGATGTAACCCACTCGTGCACCCAACTGATCTTCAGCATCTTTTACTTTCACCAG
CGTTTCTGGGTGAGCAAAAACAGGAAGGCAAAATGCCGCAAAAAAGGGAATAAGGGCGACACGGAAATGT
TGAATACTCATACTCTTCCTTTTTCAATATTATTGAAGCATTTATCAGGGTTATTGTCTCATGAGCGGAT
ACATATTTGAATGTATTTAGAAAAATAAACAAATAGGGGTTCCGCGCACATTTCCCCGAAAAGTGCCACC
TGACGTCTAAGAAACCATTATTATCATGACATTAACCTATAAAAATAGGCGTATCACGAGGCCCTTTCGT
CTCGCGCGTTTCGGTGATGACGGTGAAAACCTCTGACACATGCAGCTCCCGGAGACGGTCACAGCTTGTC
TGTAAGCGGATGCCGGGAGCAGACAAGCCCGTCAGGGCGCGTCAGCGGGTGTTGGCGGGTGTCGGGGCTG
GCTTAACTATGCGGCATCAGAGCAGATTGTACTGAGAGTGCACCATATGCGGTGTGAAATACCGCACAGA
TGCGTAAGGAGAAAATACCGCATCAGGCGCCATTCGCCATTCAGGCTGCGCAACTGTTGGGAAGGGCGAT
CGGTGCGGG
