>Addgene plasmid #44479 | pCFJ1259 | addgene partial sequence | sequence record 63154 | CAT-R 5'-GCAACTGACTGAAATGCCTC-3'
TATCAACGGTGGTATATCCAGTGATTTTTTTCTCCATTTTAGCTTCCTTAGCTCCTGAAAATCTCGACGG
ATCCTAACTCAAAATCCACACATTATACGAGCCGGAAGCATAAAGTGTAAAGCCTGGGGTGCCTAATGCG
GCCGCCATAGTGACTGGATATGTTGTGTTTTACAGTATTATGTAGTCTGTTTTTTATGCAAAATCTAATT
TAATATATTGATATTTATATCATTTTACGTTTCTCGTTCAACTTTATTATACATAGTTGATAATTCACTG
GCCGTCGTTTTACATGGCACGCCCTTCTATTACAGGGTTTCTGATAACAAACCGGTTATTAACTCCCAAC
AAGGGATGATTTCAATTCATCATGCTCAAATTGACCCAAATTAAGTTACATGACAAATTCATCGCCCTTT
TCAACTCTTCTTGGCTCATCATCTGTTATTCTGTTCCTATTCTGTCTGCACCCTATACCCCTTTGCATAC
TCTCTCGTCATTCCTTTCTTGGATAGTGTCTTCTTCTCCCCAGCTCTGCTACTTCTATGACTTGCGCCCG
CTGCTTTTCCGCTCGTTCCTCTCCTCTCTGACGTCTTCTTCTGCTTCTTTTCTCCTTCCTTTTTCCCTTC
TCAATCTTCCTCTTTTTCCCATTTCTGTCAATCATTCGAAGAAGAAGAAGAAGAAGACCCTCATTCATTT
CATTTTTTTTTCTGTCGGTGTGTGCTGCTCGGTTAAGAGTGAGCTCTCTATTCCACGTCTTCTTCTTTTT
CTTCTTCGATTCGAATCAATCACTCCACCAAAACGCA
