>Addgene plasmid #44479 | pCFJ1259 | addgene partial sequence | sequence record 63839 | Mos1minpro-R 5'-AGCAGCGCTTCGATTCTTAC-3'
ATGGTTCGCCGCAAAAGACGATGAGTTCTACTGGCGTGGAATCCACAAATTGCCCGAGAGATGGGAAAAA
TGTGTAGCTAGCGACGGCAAATACTTTGAATAAATGATTTTTTCTTTTTCCACAAAATTTAACGTGTTTT
TTGATTTAAAAAAAACGACATTTCATACTTGTACACCTGATATCTAGATACCTAGGTGAGCTCTGGTACC
CCCCTGGCGTTACCCAACTTAATCGCCTTGCAGCAGAGTCGTATTACGTAGCCCGGCCTGCAGGTCGACT
CTAGAGGATCACCAAAAACGGAACGTTGAGCTGGACGGAAATAGTGGTAAAGTGACATGATTATAGTTTG
AAGATTTCTAATTTCACAATTAGAGCAAATGTTGTTCGGTATTTATTTTCAACGGTATTTATACTATTTT
CCACCTTTTTCTAGAACATTCGAGCTGCTTGTTGCAAAAGGAGGGCGACTCACATTCGGTACATGGAAAA
GTAGTGTACACAATAAAGAGACCCAGATACATTTTCCGTCTGCGTCTCTTTGCACCCACCGGGAGTATTT
TCAAACGAATGCATCTAGGACCTTCTAGAACATTCTGTAAGGCTGCAGAATGCGGGTATATAAGGAAAGC
GGGCTCAGAGGAAGCCAACACGCTTTGTTCTAGTGCATCTAAAAAACTTCGAAAATCCTCATCGGATCCT
ATCGATTCGCGGCCGCTGTACACCCGGGTGCCCTATAGTGAGTCGTATTGGTACCGGTAGAAAAAATATG
CGCTTTGATTTCCAAAACTTAAAATTTTCGATGATTTTCATATTTTTGTGGAACATCATAGTCGGATTTT
TACTTGCTCTTGTAA
